>Addgene plasmid #185457 | pCW57-mcGAS-LL/RK-NLS | addgene full sequence | sequence record 366918 | Addgene NGS Result
CAGCAGAGATCCACTTTGGCCGCGAATCGATATGTCGAGTTTACTCCCTATCAGTGATAGAGAACGTATG
TCGAGTTTACTCCCTATCAGTGATAGAGAACGATGTCGAGTTTACTCCCTATCAGTGATAGAGAACGTAT
GTCGAGTTTACTCCCTATCAGTGATAGAGAACGTATGTCGAGTTTACTCCCTATCAGTGATAGAGAACGT
ATGTCGAGTTTATCCCTATCAGTGATAGAGAACGTATGTCGAGTTTACTCCCTATCAGTGATAGAGAACG
TATGTCGAGGTAGGCGTGTACGGTGGGAGGCCTATATAAGCAGAGCTCGTTTAGTGAACCGTCAGATCGC
CTGGAGAATTGGCTAGCGCCACCATGGAAGATCCGCGTAGAAGGACGACGGCGCCACGCGCTAAGAAGCC
GTCCGCGAAGCGCGCCCCGACGCAGCCCAGCAGGACCAGGGCCCACGCGGAAAGCTGCGGCCCGCAAAGG
GGGGCTCGATCGCGGCGGGCGGAGCGTGACGGGGACACCACGGAGAAGCCACGTGCCCCAGGGCCCCGAG
TGCATCCAGCAAGGGCCACTGAGCTCACCAAAGATGCACAGCCCTCGGCCATGGACGCGGCAGGAGCCAC
CGCGCGGCCTGCCGTCCGGGTGCCCCAGCAGCAGGCCATCCTGGATCCGGAGCTGCCCGCCGTACGGGAG
CCCCAGCCGCCCGCGGATCCCGAGGCGCGGAAAGTCGTAAGGGGACCTAGCCACAGAAGGGGCGCGCGCT
CCACCGGGCAGCCCAGAGCGCCGCGAGGGTCCAGGAAGGAACCGGACAAGCTAAAGAAGGTGCTGGACAA
AAGGAGAAAGAAACGCAAAGATATCTCGGAGGCGGCCGAGACGGTGAATAAAGTTGTGGAACGCCTGCTG
CGCAGAATGCAGAAACGGGAGTCGGAGTTCAAAGGTGTGGAGCAGCTGAACACTGGCAGCTACTATGAAC
ATGTGAAGATTTCTGCTCCTAATGAATTTGATGTTATGTTTAAACTGGAAGTCCCCAGGATTGAGCTACA
AGAATATTATGAAACAGGTGCTTTCTATCTTGTGAAATTCAAAAGAATTCCACGAGGAAATCCGCTGAGT
CATTTCTTAGAAGGGGAAGTATTATCAGCTACCAAGATGCTGTCAAAGTTTAGGAAAATCATTAAAGAAG
AAGTTAAAGAAATCAAAGATATAGATGTCAGTGTGGAGAAGGAAAAACCAGGAAGCCCTGCTGTAACACT
TCTTATCAGGAACCCTGAAGAAATCTCTGTGGATATAATTCTGGCTTTGGAGTCAAAAGGCAGCTGGCCT
ATTAGTACCAAAGAAGGACTACCTATTCAAGGCTGGCTGGGCACAAAAGTGAGGACCAATCTAAGACGAG
AGCCGTTTTATCTCGTACCCAAGAATGCAAAGGATGGAAATAGTTTTCAAGGAGAGACCTGGCGCCTCTC
TTTCTCTCACACTGAAAAGTACATTTTGAATAATCACGGGATAGAGAAAACATGCTGTGAATCTTCCGGA
GCAAAATGCTGCAGAAAAGAATGTTTAAAATTAATGAAATACCTTTTGGAACAGTTGAAAAAAGAGTTTC
AAGAGCTGGATGCATTCTGTTCCTACCATGTGAAAACTGCCATCTTTCACATGTGGACCCAGGACCCGCA
GGACAGTCAGTGGGACCCCAGGAACCTCAGCTCCTGCTTCGATAAGTTGTTAGCATTCTTTCTTGAGTGC
CTCAGGACAGAGAAACTGGATCATTATTTTATTCCAAAGTTCAATCTATTCTCTCAAGAACTAATTGACC
GAAAAAGTAAAGAATTTCTATCGAAGAAAATTGAATATGAAAGAAATAATGGGTTTCCAATTTTTGACAA
GCTTAGCCCGGCAGCTAAGAAAAAGAAACTGGATGCGGCCGCAATCGATGTCGAGGATTACAAGGATGAC
GACGATAAGGACTATAAGGACGATGATGACAAGGACTACAAAGATGATGACGATAAATAGGTCGACACCG
GTTCCGGAGCCACGAACTTCTCTCTGTTAAAGCAAGCAGGAGACGTGGAAGAAAACCCCGGTCCTAGGCT
GCAGACGCGTTGTACAGGATCCGGGGTTGGGGTTGCGCCTTTTCCAAGGCAGCCCTGGGTTTGCGCAGGG
ACGCGGCTGCTCTGGGCGTGGTTCCGGGAAACGCAGCGGCGCCGACCCTGGGTCTCGCACATTCTTCACG
TCCGTTCGCAGCGTCACCCGGATCTTCGCCGCTACCCTTGTGGGCCCCCCGGCGACGCTTCCTGCTCCGC
CCCTAAGTCGGGAAGGTTCCTTGCGGTTCGCGGCGTGCCGGACGTGACAAACGGAAGCCGCACGTCTCAC
TAGTACCCTCGCAGACGGACAGCGCCAGGGAGCAATGGCAGCGCGCCGACCGCGATGGGCTGTGGCCAAT
AGCGGCTGCTCAGCAGGGCGCGCCGAGAGCAGCGGCCGGGAAGGGGCGGTGCGGGAGGCGGGGTGTGGGG
CGGTAGTGTGGGCCCTGTTCCTGCCCGCGCGGTGTTCCGCATTCTGCAAGCCTCCGGAGCGCACGTCGGC
AGTCGGCTCCCTCGTTGACCGAATCACCGACCTCTCTCCCCAGCAATTCACCCGCGCGCGATGAAAAAGC
CTGAACTCACCGCGACGTCTGTCGAGAAGTTTCTGATCGAAAAGTTCGACAGCGTCTCCGACCTGATGCA
GCTCTCGGAGGGCGAAGAATCTCGTGCTTTCAGCTTCGATGTAGGAGGGCGTGGATATGTCCTGCGGGTA
AATAGCTGCGCCGATGGTTTCTACAAAGATCGTTATGTTTATCGGCACTTTGCATCGGCCGCGCTCCCGA
TTCCGGAAGTGCTTGACATTGGGGAATTTAGCGAGAGCCTGACCTATTGCATCTCCCGCCGTGCACAGGG
TGTCACGTTGCAAGACCTGCCTGAAACCGAACTGCCCGCTGTTCTGCAGCCGGTCGCGGAGGCCATGGAT
GCGATCGCTGCGGCCGATCTTAGCCAGACGAGCGGGTTCGGCCCATTCGGACCGCAAGGAATCGGTCAAT
ACACTACATGGCGTGATTTCATATGCGCGATTGCTGATCCCCATGTGTATCACTGGCAAACTGTGATGGA
CGACACCGTCAGTGCGTCCGTCGCGCAGGCTCTCGATGAGCTGATGCTTTGGGCCGAGGACTGCCCCGAA
GTCCGGCACCTCGTGCACGCGGATTTCGGCTCCAACAATGTCCTGACGGACAATGGCCGCATAACAGCGG
TCATTGACTGGAGCGAGGCGATGTTCGGGGATTCCCAATACGAGGTCGCCAACATCTTCTTCTGGAGGCC
GTGGTTGGCTTGTATGGAGCAGCAGACGCGCTACTTCGAGCGGAGGCATCCGGAGCTTGCAGGATCGCCG
CGGCTCCGGGCGTATATGCTCCGCATTGGTCTTGACCAACTCTATCAGAGCTTGGTTGACGGCAATTTCG
ATGATGCAGCTTGGGCGCAGGGTCGATGCGACGCAATCGTCCGATCCGGAGCCGGGACTGTCGGGCGTAC
ACAAATCGCCCGCAGAAGCGCGGCCGTCTGGACCGATGGCTGTGTAGAAGTACTCGCCGATAGTGGAAAC
CGACGCCCCAGCACTCGTCCGAGGGCAAAGGAATTCGAAGGAAGCGGAGAAGGTAGAGGTTCTCTCCTCA
CTTGTGGTGATGTTGAAGAAAACCCTGGTCCAATGTCTAGACTGGACAAGAGCAAAGTCATAAACGGAGC
TCTGGAATTACTCAATGGTGTCGGTATCGAAGGCCTGACGACAAGGAAACTCGCTCAAAAGCTGGGAGTT
GAGCAGCCTACCCTGTACTGGCACGTGAAGAACAAGCGGGCCCTGCTCGATGCCCTGCCAATCGAGATGC
TGGACAGGCATCATACCCACTTCTGCCCCCTGGAAGGCGAGTCATGGCAAGACTTTCTGCGGAACAACGC
CAAGTCATACCGCTGTGCTCTCCTCTCACATCGCGACGGGGCTAAAGTGCATCTCGGCACCCGCCCAACA
GAGAAACAGTACGAAACCCTGGAAAATCAGCTCGCGTTCCTGTGTCAGCAAGGCTTCTCCCTGGAGAACG
CACTGTACGCTCTGTCCGCCGTGGGCCACTTTACACTGGGCTGCGTATTGGAGGAACAGGAGCATCAAGT
AGCAAAAGAGGAAAGAGAGACACCTACCACCGATTCTATGCCCCCACTTCTGAGACAAGCAATTGAGCTG
TTCGACCGGCAGGGAGCCGAACCTGCCTTCCTTTTCGGCCTGGAACTAATCATATGTGGCCTGGAGAAAC
AGCTAAAGTGCGAAAGCGGCGGGCCGACCGACGCCCTTGACGATTTTGACTTAGACATGCTCCCAGCCGA
TGCCCTTGACGACTTTGACCTTGATATGCTGCCTGCTGACGCTCTTGACGATTTTGACCTTGACATGCTC
CCCGGGTAACTAAGTAAGGATCGATCCAAGATATCGTATTCTTAACTATGTTGCTCCTTTTACGCTATGT
GGATACGCTGCTTTAATGCCTTTGTATCATGCTATTGCTTCCCGTATGGCTTTCATTTTCTCCTCCTTGT
ATAAATCCTGGTTGCTGTCTCTTTATGAGGAGTTGTGGCCCGTTGTCAGGCAACGTGGCGTGGTGTGCAC
TGTGTTTGCTGACGCAACCCCCACTGGTTGGGGCATTGCCACCACCTGTCAGCTCCTTTCCGGGACTTTC
GCTTTCCCCCTCCCTATTGCCACGGCGGAACTCATCGCCGCCTGCCTTGCCCGCTGCTGGACAGGGGCTC
GGCTGTTGGGCACTGACAATTCCGTGGTGTTGTCGGGGAAGCTGACGTCCTTTCCATGGCTGCTCGCCTG
TGTTGCCACCTGGATTCTGCGCGGGACGTCCTTCTGCTACGTCCCTTCGGCCCTCAATCCAGCGGACCTT
CCTTCCCGCGGCCTGCTGCCGGCTCTGCGGCCTCTTCCGCGTCTTCGCCTTCGCCCTCAGACGAGTCGGA
TCTCCCTTTGGGCCGCCTCCCCGCCTGTTTCGCCTCGGCGTCCGGACTAGAGGTACCTTTAAGACCAATG
ACTTACAAGGCAGCTGTAGATCTTAGCCACTTTTTAAAAGAAAAGGGGGGACTGGAAGGGCTAATTCACT
CCCAACGAAGACAAGATCTGCTTTTTGCTTGTACTGGGTCTCTCTGGTTAGACCAGATCTGAGCCTGGGA
GCTCTCTGGCTAACTAGGGAACCCACTGCTTAAGCCTCAATAAAGCTTGCCTTGAGTGCTTCAAGTAGTG
TGTGCCCGTCTGTTGTGTGACTCTGGTAACTAGAGATCCCTCAGACCCTTTTAGTCAGTGTGGAAAATCT
CTAGCAGTAGTAGTTCATGTCATCTTATTATTCAGTATTTATAACTTGCAAAGAAATGAATATCAGAGAG
TGAGAGGAACTTGTTTATTGCAGCTTATAATGGTTACAAATAAAGCAATAGCATCACAAATTTCACAAAT
AAAGCATTTTTTTCACTGCATTCTAGTTGTGGTTTGTCCAAACTCATCAATGTATCTTATCATGTCTGGC
TCTAGCTATCCCGCCCCTAACTCCGCCCATCCCGCCCCTAACTCCGCCCAGTTCCGCCCATTCTCCGCCC
CATGGCTGACTAATTTTTTTTATTTATGCAGAGGCCGAGGCCGCCTCGGCCTCTGAGCTATTCCAGAAGT
AGTGAGGAGGCTTTTTTGGAGGCCTTTCAAATATGTATCCGCTCATGAGACAATAACCCTGATAAATGCT
TCAATAATATTGAAAAAGGAAGAGTATGAGTATTCAACATTTCCGTGTCGCCCTTATTCCCTTTTTTGCG
GCATTTTGCCTTCCTGTTTTTGCTCACCCAGAAACGCTGGTGAAAGTAAAAGATGCTGAAGATCAGTTGG
GTGCACGAGTGGGTTACATCGAACTGGATCTCAACAGCGGTAAGATCCTTGAGAGTTTTCGCCCCGAAGA
ACGTTTTCCAATGATGAGCACTTTTAAAGTTCTGCTATGTGGCGCGGTATTATCCCGTATTGACGCCGGG
CAAGAGCAACTCGGTCGCCGCATACACTATTCTCAGAATGACTTGGTTGAGTACTCACCAGTCACAGAAA
AGCATCTTACGGATGGCATGACAGTAAGAGAATTATGCAGTGCTGCCATAACCATGAGTGATAACACTGC
GGCCAACTTACTTCTGACAACGATCGGAGGACCGAAGGAGCTAACCGCTTTTTTGCACAACATGGGGGAT
CATGTAACTCGCCTTGATCGTTGGGAACCGGAGCTGAATGAAGCCATACCAAACGACGAGCGTGACACCA
CGATGCCTGTAGCAATGGCAACAACGTTGCGCAAACTATTAACTGGCGAACTACTTACTCTAGCTTCCCG
GCAACAATTAATAGACTGGATGGAGGCGGATAAAGTTGCAGGACCACTTCTGCGCTCGGCCCTTCCGGCT
GGCTGGTTTATTGCTGATAAATCTGGAGCCGGTGAGCGTGGGTCTCGCGGTATCATTGCAGCACTGGGGC
CAGATGGTAAGCCCTCCCGTATCGTAGTTATCTACACGACGGGGAGTCAGGCAACTATGGATGAACGAAA
TAGACAGATCGCTGAGATAGGTGCCTCACTGATTAAGCATTGGTAACTGTCAGACCAAGTTTACTCATAT
ATACTTTAGATTGATTTAAAACTTCATTTTTAATTTAAAAGGATCTAGGTGAAGATCCTTTTTGATAATC
TCATGACCAAAATCCCTTAACGTGAGTTTTCGTTCCACTGAGCGTCAGACCCCGTAGAAAAGATCAAAGG
ATCTTCTTGAGATCCTTTTTTTCTGCGCGTAATCTGCTGCTTGCAAACAAAAAAACCACCGCTACCAGCG
GTGGTTTGTTTGCCGGATCAAGAGCTACCAACTCTTTTTCCGAAGGTAACTGGCTTCAGCAGAGCGCAGA
TACCAAATACTGTTCTTCTAGTGTAGCCGTAGTTAGGCCACCACTTCAAGAACTCTGTAGCACCGCCTAC
ATACCTCGCTCTGCTAATCCTGTTACCAGTGGCTGCTGCCAGTGGCGATAAGTCGTGTCTTACCGGGTTG
GACTCAAGACGATAGTTACCGGATAAGGCGCAGCGGTCGGGCTGAACGGGGGGTTCGTGCACACAGCCCA
GCTTGGAGCGAACGACCTACACCGAACTGAGATACCTACAGCGTGAGCTATGAGAAAGCGCCACGCTTCC
CGAAGGGAGAAAGGCGGACAGGTATCCGGTAAGCGGCAGGGTCGGAACAGGAGAGCGCACGAGGGAGCTT
CCAGGGGGAAACGCCTGGTATCTTTATAGTCCTGTCGGGTTTCGCCACCTCTGACTTGAGCGTCGATTTT
TGTGATGCTCGTCAGGGGGGCGGAGCCTATGGAAAAACGCCAGCAACGCGGCCTTTTTACGGTTCCTGGC
CTTTTGCTGGCCTTTTGCTCACATGTTCTTTCCTGCGTTATCCCCTGATTCTGTGGATAACCGTATTACC
GCCTTTGAGTGAGCTGATACCGCTCGCCGCAGCCGAACGACCGAGCGCAGCGAGTCAGTGAGCGAGGAAG
CGGAAGAGCGCCCAATACGCAAACCGCCTCTCCCCGCGCGTTGGCCGATTCATTAATGCAGCTGGCACGA
CAGGTTTCCCGACTGGAAAGCGGGCAGTGAGCGCAACGCAATTAATGTGAGTTAGCTCACTCATTAGGCA
CCCCAGGCTTTACACTTTATGCTTCCGGCTCGTATGTTGTGTGGAATTGTGAGCGGATAACAATTTCACA
CAGGAAACAGCTATGACCATGATTACGCCAAGCGCGCAATTAACCCTCACTAAAGGGAACAAAAGCTGGA
GCTGCAAGCTTAATGTAGTCTTATGCAATACTCTTGTAGTCTTGCAACATGGTAACGATGAGTTAGCAAC
ATGCCTTACAAGGAGAGAAAAAGCACCGTGCATGCCGATTGGTGGAAGTAAGGTGGTACGATCGTGCCTT
ATTAGGAAGGCAACAGACGGGTCTGACATGGATTGGACGAACCACTGAATTGCCGCATTGCAGAGATATT
GTATTTAAGTGCCTAGCTCGATACATAAACGGGTCTCTCTGGTTAGACCAGATCTGAGCCTGGGAGCTCT
CTGGCTAACTAGGGAACCCACTGCTTAAGCCTCAATAAAGCTTGCCTTGAGTGCTTCAAGTAGTGTGTGC
CCGTCTGTTGTGTGACTCTGGTAACTAGAGATCCCTCAGACCCTTTTAGTCAGTGTGGAAAATCTCTAGC
AGTGGCGCCCGAACAGGGACTTGAAAGCGAAAGGGAAACCAGAGGAGCTCTCTCGACGCAGGACTCGGCT
TGCTGAAGCGCGCACGGCAAGAGGCGAGGGGCGGCGACTGGTGAGTACGCCAAAAATTTTGACTAGCGGA
GGCTAGAAGGAGAGAGATGGGTGCGAGAGCGTCAGTATTAAGCGGGGGAGAATTAGATCGCGATGGGAAA
AAATTCGGTTAAGGCCAGGGGGAAAGAAAAAATATAAATTAAAACATATAGTATGGGCAAGCAGGGAGCT
AGAACGATTCGCAGTTAATCCTGGCCTGTTAGAAACATCAGAAGGCTGTAGACAAATACTGGGACAGCTA
CAACCATCCCTTCAGACAGGATCAGAAGAACTTAGATCATTATATAATACAGTAGCAACCCTCTATTGTG
TGCATCAAAGGATAGAGATAAAAGACACCAAGGAAGCTTTAGACAAGATAGAGGAAGAGCAAAACAAAAG
TAAGACCACCGCACAGCAAGCGGCCGCTGATCTTCAGACCTGGAGGAGGAGATATGAGGGACAATTGGAG
AAGTGAATTATATAAATATAAAGTAGTAAAAATTGAACCATTAGGAGTAGCACCCACCAAGGCAAAGAGA
AGAGTGGTGCAGAGAGAAAAAAGAGCAGTGGGAATAGGAGCTTTGTTCCTTGGGTTCTTGGGAGCAGCAG
GAAGCACTATGGGCGCAGCGTCAATGACGCTGACGGTACAGGCCAGACAATTATTGTCTGGTATAGTGCA
GCAGCAGAACAATTTGCTGAGGGCTATTGAGGCGCAACAGCATCTGTTGCAACTCACAGTCTGGGGCATC
AAGCAGCTCCAGGCAAGAATCCTGGCTGTGGAAAGATACCTAAAGGATCAACAGCTCCTGGGGATTTGGG
GTTGCTCTGGAAAACTCATTTGCACCACTGCTGTGCCTTGGAATGCTAGTTGGAGTAATAAATCTCTGGA
ACAGATTTGGAATCACACGACCTGGATGGAGTGGGACAGAGAAATTAACAATTACACAAGCTTAATACAC
TCCTTAATTGAAGAATCGCAAAACCAGCAAGAAAAGAATGAACAAGAATTATTGGAATTAGATAAATGGG
CAAGTTTGTGGAATTGGTTTAACATAACAAATTGGCTGTGGTATATAAAATTATTCATAATGATAGTAGG
AGGCTTGGTAGGTTTAAGAATAGTTTTTGCTGTACTTTCTATAGTGAATAGAGTTAGGCAGGGATATTCA
CCATTATCGTTTCAGACCCACCTCCCAACCCCGAGGGGACAATTCTCGACCTCGAGACAAATGGCAGTAT
TCATCCACAATTTTAAAAGAAAAGGGGGGATTGGGGGGTACAGTGCAGGGGAAAGAATAGTAGACATAAT
AGCAACAGACATACAAACTAAAGAATTACAAAAACAAATTACAAAAATTCAAAATTTTCGGGTTTATTAC
AGGGA
Features (pLannotate 1.2.2; 28 found; start..end, strand, type, name):
     37..351     +  promoter       tight TRE promoter: Tet-responsive promoter PTight, consisting of seven tet operator sequences followed by the minimal CMV promoter
    374..1894    +  CDS            Cgas: CGAS_MOUSE - Also known as Mb21d1 From Mus musculus (Mouse).
   1946..2017    +  CDS            3xFLAG: three tandem FLAG® epitope tags
   2039..2095    +  CDS            P2A: 2A peptide from porcine teschovirus-1 polyprotein Eukaryotic ribosomes fail to insert a peptide bond between the Gly and Pro residues, yielding separate polypeptides.
   2123..2633    +  promoter       hPGK promoter: human phosphoglycerate kinase 1 promoter
   2651..3673    +  CDS            hph: KHYB_ECOLX - Experimental evidence at protein level: Swiss-Prot protein existence level 1. The aminoglycoside phosphotransferases achieve inactivation of their antibiotic substrates by phosphorylation. Only phosphorylates hygromycin and closely related compounds such as demethyl analogs and destomycin. From Escherichia coli.
   3743..4440    +  CDS            rtTA3 (fragment): reverse tetracycline transactivator 3 activates expression from Tet-responsive promoters in the presence of doxycycline
   4370..4480    +  CDS            VP48: 3 tandem repeats of the minimal activation domain of herpes simplex virus VP16 (Cheng et al., 2013)
   4516..5064    +  misc_feature   WPRE (fragment): woodchuck hepatitis virus posttranscriptional regulatory element
   5090..5161    +  CDS            nef (fragment): NEF_HV1Z2 - Experimental evidence at protein level: Swiss-Prot protein existence level 1. Extracellular Nef protein targets CD4(+) T-lymphocytes for apoptosis by interacting with CXCR4 surface receptors. From Human immunodeficiency virus type 1 group M subtype D (isolate Z2/CDC-Z34) (HIV-1).
   5163..5396    +  LTR            3' LTR (ΔU3): self-inactivating 3' long terminal repeat (LTR) from HIV-1
   5468..5589    +  polyA_signal   SV40 poly(A) signal: SV40 polyadenylation signal
   5629..5764    +  rep_origin     SV40 ori: SV40 origin of replication
   5772..5835    +  promoter       AmpR promoter: bla
   5836..6696    +  CDS            AmpR: β-lactamase; bla; confers resistance to ampicillin, carbenicillin, and related antibiotics
   6867..7455    +  rep_origin     ori: high-copy-number ColE1/pMB1/pBR322/pUC origin of replication
   7638..7730    +  CDS            lacI (fragment): lac repressor; lacI; The lac repressor binds to the lac operator to inhibit transcription in E. coli. This inhibition can be relieved by adding lactose or isopropyl-β-D-thiogalactopyranoside (IPTG).
   7743..7764    +  protein_bind   CAP binding site: CAP binding activates transcription in the presence of cAMP. E. coli catabolite activator protein
   7779..7809    +  promoter       lac promoter: promoter for the E. coli lac operon
   7817..7833    +  protein_bind   lac operator: The lac repressor binds to the lac operator to inhibit transcription in E. coli. This inhibition can be relieved by adding lactose or isopropyl-β-D-thiogalactopyranoside (IPTG). lac repressor encoded by lacI
   7878..7896    +  promoter       T3 promoter: promoter for bacteriophage T3 RNA polymerase
   7924..8150    +  promoter       RSV promoter: Rous sarcoma virus enhancer/promoter
   8151..8331    +  LTR            5' LTR (truncated): truncated 5' long terminal repeat (LTR) from HIV-1
   8378..8503    +  misc_feature   HIV-1 Ψ: packaging signal of human immunodeficiency virus type 1
   8487..8850    +  CDS            HIV-1 gag (fragment): gag protein from human immunodeficiency virus 1; gag
   8996..9229    +  misc_feature   RRE: The Rev response element (RRE) of HIV-1 allows for Rev-dependent mRNA export from the nucleus to the cytoplasm.
   9606..9630    +  CDS            Rev (fragment): human immunodeficiency virus 1 (HIV-1) Rev protein; rev; enhances nuclear export of unspliced and incompletely spliced viral mRNAs
   9671..9788    +  misc_feature   cPPT/CTS: central polypurine tract and central termination sequence of HIV-1
