[The description below was written by a language model from this plasmid's Addgene catalogue record and pLannotate feature annotations shown in this document.]
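Description:
pCW57-mcGAS-LL/RK-NLS is a doxycycline-inducible, third-generation-style lentiviral expression plasmid of about 9.8 kb, built on the pCW57-MCS1-P2A-MCS2 (Hygro) backbone. It is propagated in E. coli through a high-copy ColE1/pUC-type origin with ampicillin resistance. The viral portion has an RSV promoter driving a truncated HIV-1 5' LTR, followed by the Ψ packaging signal, RRE and cPPT/CTS. A WPRE and a self-inactivating ΔU3 3' LTR close the transfer cassette, so the packaged genome integrates without regenerating an active LTR promoter.

The payload is mouse cGAS (Mb21d1) carrying the L157R and L159K substitutions, cloned between NheI and SalI downstream of the tight TRE promoter (seven tet operators plus a minimal CMV promoter). The catalogue lists a C-terminal SV40 nuclear localization signal and a FLAG tag. The feature table annotates a 3xFLAG after the coding sequence but does not call the NLS separately, which presumably lies in the short gap between them. The backbone's P2A sequence follows the tag, with no annotated coding sequence in the second cloning position. A separate human PGK promoter drives the hygromycin phosphotransferase gene, followed by an rtTA3-type reverse tetracycline transactivator. The short unannotated interval between the two reading frames is not characterised in the record. This all-in-one design lets transduced mammalian cells be selected with hygromycin, and they express the transgene only when doxycycline is added.

The stated purpose is inducible expression of nuclear cGAS, and the associated work concerns sensing of double-stranded DNA virus infection by nuclear soluble cGAS. The record does not explain the functional effect of the LL/RK mutations.
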