Addgene plasmid #185457: pCW57-mcGAS-LL/RK-NLS
Purpose: Inducible nuclear cGAS
Depositing lab: Shitao Li. Depositing organization: Tulane University. Publication: Nuclear soluble cGAS senses double-stranded DNA virus infection. Wu Y, Song K, Hao W, Li J, Wang L, Li S. Commun Biol. 2022 May 10;5(1):433. doi: 10.1038/s42003-022-03400-1. PubMed 35538147.
Backbone
  Vector backbone: pCW57-MCS1-P2A-MCS2 (Hygro)
  Backbone manufacturer: Adam Karpf
  Backbone size w/o insert (bp): 8185
  Total vector size (bp): 9805
  Vector type: Mammalian Expression, Lentiviral
  Selectable markers: Hygromycin
Growth in bacteria
  Bacterial resistance: Ampicillin, 100 μg/mL
  Growth temperature: 37°C
  Growth strain: NEB Stable
  Copy number: Unknown
Gene/Insert
  Gene/Insert name: cGAS (alt name: MB21D1)
  Species: M. musculus (mouse)
  Insert size (bp): 1647
  Mutation: L157R, L159K
  GenBank ID: NM_173386
  Tag / fusion protein: SV40 NLS (C terminal on insert); FLAG (C terminal on insert)
  Cloning method: Restriction Enzyme; 5′ cloning site NheI (not destroyed); 3′ cloning site SalI (not destroyed)
  Sequencing primers: 5′ CGTATGTCGAGGTAGGCGTG; 3′ GTGAAGAATGTGCGAGACCCAG
Terms and licenses: Academic/Nonprofit Terms; Industry Terms: Not Available to Industry
How to cite: pCW57-mcGAS-LL/RK-NLS was a gift from Shitao Li (Addgene plasmid # 185457 ; http://n2t.net/addgene:185457 ; RRID:Addgene_185457)
